Addgene plasmid #100779: HA-CPI-17-T38A-NES
Purpose: Mammalian expression of CPI-17 neutral mutant cytosolic
Depositing lab: Joseph Gordon. Depositing organization: University of Manitoba.
Backbone
  Vector backbone: pcDNA3.1(+)
  Backbone size w/o insert (bp): 5400
  Vector type: Mammalian Expression
Growth in bacteria
  Bacterial resistance: Ampicillin, 100 μg/mL
  Growth temperature: 37°C
  Growth strain: DH5alpha
  Copy number: High Copy
Gene/Insert
  Gene/Insert name: CPI-17-T38A-NES
  Species: H. sapiens (human)
  Insert size (bp): 480
  Mutation: T38A
  Entrez Gene: PPP1R14A (a.k.a. PPP1INL)
  Promoter: CMV
  Tag / fusion protein: HA (N terminal on insert)
  Cloning method: Restriction Enzyme; 5′ cloning site BamHI (not destroyed); 3′ cloning site XhoI (not destroyed)
  Sequencing primers: 5′ T7; 3′ Sp6
Terms and licenses: Academic/Nonprofit Terms; Industry Terms: Not Available to Industry
How to cite: HA-CPI-17-T38A-NES was a gift from Joseph Gordon (Addgene plasmid # 100779 ; http://n2t.net/addgene:100779 ; RRID:Addgene_100779)
