[The description below was written by a language model from this plasmid's Addgene catalogue record and pLannotate feature annotations shown in this document.]
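Description:
HA-CPI-17-T38A-NES is a mammalian expression plasmid built on the pcDNA3.1(+) backbone, with a sequenced length of about 5.9 kb. It is propagated in E. coli as a high-copy plasmid through a ColE1/pUC-type origin and selected with ampicillin via the β-lactamase gene. An f1 origin is also present. For mammalian cells, the backbone carries a neomycin phosphotransferase cassette driven by the SV40 early promoter and terminated by an SV40 poly(A) signal, which in principle allows G418 selection of stable transfectants. Several short annotated fragments (HIV-1 LTR, ble, lacI, bom) appear to be partial sequence matches in the backbone rather than functional elements.

The payload is human CPI-17 (PPP1R14A), a phosphorylation-dependent inhibitor of the protein phosphatase 1 catalytic subunit. It was cloned between BamHI and XhoI sites as an insert of roughly 480 bp. Expression is driven by the CMV immediate-early enhancer and promoter and terminated by the bovine growth hormone poly(A) signal. Flanking T7 and SP6 promoters serve as sequencing primer sites. The protein carries an N-terminal HA epitope, detected in the feature table as a partial match to a 3xHA element, for immunodetection. The T38A substitution removes the threonine whose phosphorylation greatly increases CPI-17's inhibitory activity, giving the non-phosphorylatable form the record calls a "neutral mutant". The "NES" in the name, together with the stated cytosolic purpose, indicates an appended nuclear export signal, though this element is not separately annotated in the feature table. The construct is intended for expressing cytosol-restricted, phosphorylation-deficient CPI-17 in mammalian cells. It would plausibly be compared with other localisation or phosphorylation variants, but the record does not list any.
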