Features (pLannotate 1.2.2; 22 found; start..end, strand, type, name):
     26..405     +  enhancer       CMV enhancer: human cytomegalovirus immediate early enhancer
    406..609     +  promoter       CMV promoter: human cytomegalovirus (CMV) immediate early promoter
    605..638     +  LTR            5' LTR (truncated) (fragment): truncated 5' long terminal repeat (LTR) from HIV-1
    654..672     +  promoter       T7 promoter: promoter for bacteriophage T7 RNA polymerase
    698..723     +  CDS            3xHA (fragment): three tandem HA epitope tags
    749..1189    +  CDS            PPP1R14A: PP14A_HUMAN - Also known as CPI17, PPP1INL. Experimental evidence at protein level: Swiss-Prot protein existence level 1. Inhibitor of PPP1CA. Has over 1000-fold higher inhibitory activity when phosphorylated, creating a molecular switch for regulating the phosphorylation status of PPP1CA substrates and smooth muscle contraction. From Homo sapiens (Human).
   1256..1274    -  promoter       SP6 promoter: promoter for bacteriophage SP6 RNA polymerase
   1300..1524    +  polyA_signal   bGH poly(A) signal: bovine growth hormone polyadenylation signal
   1528..1549    +  promoter       SV40 promoter (fragment): SV40 enhancer and early promoter
   1570..1998    +  rep_origin     f1 ori (sequence partly withheld): f1 bacteriophage origin of replication; arrow indicates direction of (+) strand synthesis
   2012..2341    +  promoter       SV40 promoter: SV40 enhancer and early promoter
   2408..3199    +  CDS            neo: KKA2_KLEPN - Also known as kan, nptII. Experimental evidence at protein level: Swiss-Prot protein existence level 1. Resistance to kanamycin, neomycin, paromomycin, ribostamycin, butirosin and gentamicin B. From Klebsiella pneumoniae.
   3223..3381    +  CDS            ble (fragment): BLE_KLEPN - Experimental evidence at protein level: Swiss-Prot protein existence level 1. Binding protein with a strong affinity to the bleomycin family of antibiotics. Binds to CL990; an antimitotic-antibiotic compound. From Klebsiella pneumoniae.
   3376..3497    +  polyA_signal   SV40 poly(A) signal: SV40 polyadenylation signal
   3570..3586    -  protein_bind   lac operator: The lac repressor binds to the lac operator to inhibit transcription in E. coli. This inhibition can be relieved by adding lactose or isopropyl-β-D-thiogalactopyranoside (IPTG). lac repressor encoded by lacI
   3594..3624    -  promoter       lac promoter: promoter for the E. coli lac operon
   3639..3660    -  protein_bind   CAP binding site: CAP binding activates transcription in the presence of cAMP. E. coli catabolite activator protein
   3673..3765    -  CDS            lacI (fragment): lac repressor; lacI; The lac repressor binds to the lac operator to inhibit transcription in E. coli. This inhibition can be relieved by adding lactose or isopropyl-β-D-thiogalactopyranoside (IPTG).
   3948..4536    -  rep_origin     ori: high-copy-number ColE1/pMB1/pBR322/pUC origin of replication
   4707..5567    -  CDS            AmpR: β-lactamase; bla; confers resistance to ampicillin, carbenicillin, and related antibiotics
   5568..5672    -  promoter       AmpR promoter: bla
   5731..5783    -  misc_feature   bom (fragment): basis of mobility region from pBR322
>Addgene plasmid #100779 | HA-CPI-17-T38A-NES | addgene full sequence | sequence record 193200 | Addgene NGS Result
GATGTACGGGCCAGATATACGCGTTGACATTGATTATTGACTAGTTATTAATAGTAATCAATTACGGGGT
CATTAGTTCATAGCCCATATATGGAGTTCCGCGTTACATAACTTACGGTAAATGGCCCGCCTGGCTGACC
GCCCAACGACCCCCGCCCATTGACGTCAATAATGACGTATGTTCCCATAGTAACGCCAATAGGGACTTTC
CATTGACGTCAATGGGTGGAGTATTTACGGTAAACTGCCCACTTGGCAGTACATCAAGTGTATCATATGC
CAAGTACGCCCCCTATTGACGTCAATGACGGTAAATGGCCCGCCTGGCATTATGCCCAGTACATGACCTT
ATGGGACTTTCCTACTTGGCAGTACATCTACGTATTAGTCATCGCTATTACCATGGTGATGCGGTTTTGG
CAGTACATCAATGGGCGTGGATAGCGGTTTGACTCACGGGGATTTCCAAGTCTCCACCCCATTGACGTCA
ATGGGAGTTTGTTTTGGCACCAAAATCAACGGGACTTTCCAAAATGTCGTAACAACTCCGCCCCATTGAC
GCAAATGGGCGGTAGGCGTGTACGGTGGGAGGTCTATATAAGCAGAGCTCTCTGGCTAACTAGAGAACCC
ACTGCTTACTGGCTTATCGAAATTAATACGACTCACTATAGGGAGACCCAAGCTTGGTACCATGGCGTAC
CCATACGATGTTCCAGATTACGCCGGATCCATCGATGTCGACGAATTCATGGCAGCTCAGCGGCTGGGCA
AGCGCGTGCTGAGCAAGCTGCAGTCTCCATCGCGGGCCCGCGGGCCAGGGGGCAGTCCCGGGGGGCTGCA
GAAGCGGCACGCGCGCGTCGCCGTCAAGTATGACCGGCGGGAGCTGCAGCGGCGGCTGGACGTGGAGAAG
TGGATCGACGGGCGCCTGGAGGAGCTGTACCGCGGCATGGAGGCAGACATGCCCGATGAGATCAACATTG
ATGAATTGTTGGAGTTAGAGAGTGAAGAGGAGAGAAGCCGGAAAATCCAGGGACTCCTGAAGTCATGTGG
GAAACCTGTCGAGGACTTCATCCAGGAGCTGCTGGCAAAGCTTCAAGGCCTCCACAGGCAGCCCGGCCTC
CGCCAGCCAAGCCCCTCCCACGACGGCAGCCTCAGCCCCCTCCAGGACCGGGCCCGGACTGCTCACCCCC
TGGCCCTGAAGCTGGCCGGCCTGGACATCGGCAGCTGACTCGAGCATGCATCTAGAGGGCCCTATTCTAT
AGTGTCACCTAAATGCTAGAGCTCGCTGATCAGCCTCGACTGTGCCTTCTAGTTGCCAGCCATCTGTTGT
TTGCCCCTCCCCCGTGCCTTCCTTGACCCTGGAAGGTGCCACTCCCACTGTCCTTTCCTAATAAAATGAG
GAAATTGCATCGCATTGTCTGAGTAGGTGTCATTCTATTCTGGGGGGTGGGGTGGGGCAGGACAGCAAGG
GGGAGGATTGGGAAGACAATAGCAGGCATGCTGGGGATGCGGTGGGCTCTATGGCTTCTGAGGCGGAAAG
AACCAGCTGGGGCTCTAGGGGGTATCCCC
[124 nt withheld, positions 1570-1693]
C
[91 nt withheld, positions 1695-1785]
A
[49 nt withheld, positions 1787-1835]
CCTTTGACGTTGGAGTCCACGTTCTTT
[37 nt withheld, positions 1863-1899]
ACCCTATCTCGGTCTATTCTTTTGATTTATAAGGGATTTTGCCGATTTCGGCCTATTGGTTAAAAAATGA
GCTGATTTAACAAAAATTTAACGCGAATTAATTCTGTGGAATGTGTGTCAGTTAGGGTGTGGAAAGTCCC
CAGGCTCCCCAGCAGGCAGAAGTATGCAAAGCATGCATCTCAATTAGTCAGCAACCAGGTGTGGAAAGTC
CCCAGGCTCCCCAGCAGGCAGAAGTATGCAAAGCATGCATCTCAATTAGTCAGCAACCATAGTCCCGCCC
CTAACTCCGCCCATCCCGCCCCTAACTCCGCCCAGTTCCGCCCATTCTCCGCCCCATGGCTGACTAATTT
TTTTTATTTATGCAGAGGCCGAGGCCGCCTCTGCCTCTGAGCTATTCCAGAAGTAGTGAGGAGGCTTTTT
TGGAGGCCTAGGCTTTTGCAAAAAGCTCCCGGGAGCTTGTATATCCATTTTCGGATCTGATCAAGAGACA
GGATGAGGATCGTTTCGCATGATTGAACAAGATGGATTGCACGCAGGTTCTCCGGCCGCTTGGGTGGAGA
GGCTATTCGGCTATGACTGGGCACAACAGACAATCGGCTGCTCTGATGCCGCCGTGTTCCGGCTGTCAGC
GCAGGGGCGCCCGGTTCTTTTTGTCAAGACCGACCTGTCCGGTGCCCTGAATGAACTGCAGGACGAGGCA
GCGCGGCTATCGTGGCTGGCCACGACGGGCGTTCCTTGCGCAGCTGTGCTCGACGTTGTCACTGAAGCGG
GAAGGGACTGGCTGCTATTGGGCGAAGTGCCGGGGCAGGATCTCCTGTCATCTCACCTTGCTCCTGCCGA
GAAAGTATCCATCATGGCTGATGCAATGCGGCGGCTGCATACGCTTGATCCGGCTACCTGCCCATTCGAC
CACCAAGCGAAACATCGCATCGAGCGAGCACGTACTCGGATGGAAGCCGGTCTTGTCGATCAGGATGATC
TGGACGAAGAGCATCAGGGGCTCGCGCCAGCCGAACTGTTCGCCAGGCTCAAGGCGCGCATGCCCGACGG
CGAGGATCTCGTCGTGACCCATGGCGATGCCTGCTTGCCGAATATCATGGTGGAAAATGGCCGCTTTTCT
GGATTCATCGACTGTGGCCGGCTGGGTGTGGCGGACCGCTATCAGGACATAGCGTTGGCTACCCGTGATA
TTGCTGAAGAGCTTGGCGGCGAATGGGCTGACCGCTTCCTCGTGCTTTACGGTATCGCCGCTCCCGATTC
GCAGCGCATCGCCTTCTATCGCCTTCTTGACGAGTTCTTCTGAGCGGGACTCTGGGGTTCGAAATGACCG
ACCAAGCGACGCCCAACCTGCCATCACGAGATTTCGATTCCACCGCCGCCTTCTATGAAAGGTTGGGCTT
CGGAATCGTTTTCCGGGACGCCGGCTGGATGATCCTCCAGCGCGGGGATCTCATGCTGGAGTTCTTCGCC
CACCCCAACTTGTTTATTGCAGCTTATAATGGTTACAAATAAAGCAATAGCATCACAAATTTCACAAATA
AAGCATTTTTTTCACTGCATTCTAGTTGTGGTTTGTCCAAACTCATCAATGTATCTTATCATGTCTGTAT
ACCGTCGACCTCTAGCTAGAGCTTGGCGTAATCATGGTCATAGCTGTTTCCTGTGTGAAATTGTTATCCG
CTCACAATTCCACACAACATACGAGCCGGAAGCATAAAGTGTAAAGCCTGGGGTGCCTAATGAGTGAGCT
AACTCACATTAATTGCGTTGCGCTCACTGCCCGCTTTCCAGTCGGGAAACCTGTCGTGCCAGCTGCATTA
ATGAATCGGCCAACGCGCGGGGAGAGGCGGTTTGCGTATTGGGCGCTCTTCCGCTTCCTCGCTCACTGAC
TCGCTGCGCTCGGTCGTTCGGCTGCGGCGAGCGGTATCAGCTCACTCAAAGGCGGTAATACGGTTATCCA
CAGAATCAGGGGATAACGCAGGAAAGAACATGTGAGCAAAAGGCCAGCAAAAGGCCAGGAACCGTAAAAA
GGCCGCGTTGCTGGCGTTTTTCCATAGGCTCCGCCCCCCTGACGAGCATCACAAAAATCGACGCTCAAGT
CAGAGGTGGCGAAACCCGACAGGACTATAAAGATACCAGGCGTTTCCCCCTGGAAGCTCCCTCGTGCGCT
CTCCTGTTCCGACCCTGCCGCTTACCGGATACCTGTCCGCCTTTCTCCCTTCGGGAAGCGTGGCGCTTTC
TCATAGCTCACGCTGTAGGTATCTCAGTTCGGTGTAGGTCGTTCGCTCCAAGCTGGGCTGTGTGCACGAA
CCCCCCGTTCAGCCCGACCGCTGCGCCTTATCCGGTAACTATCGTCTTGAGTCCAACCCGGTAAGACACG
ACTTATCGCCACTGGCAGCAGCCACTGGTAACAGGATTAGCAGAGCGAGGTATGTAGGCGGTGCTACAGA
GTTCTTGAAGTGGTGGCCTAACTACGGCTACACTAGAAGAACAGTATTTGGTATCTGCGCTCTGCTGAAG
CCAGTTACCTTCGGAAAAAGAGTTGGTAGCTCTTGATCCGGCAAACAAACCACCGCTGGTAGCGGTGGTT
TTTTTGTTTGCAAGCAGCAGATTACGCGCAGAAAAAAAGGATCTCAAGAAGATCCTTTGATCTTTTCTAC
GGGGTCTGACGCTCAGTGGAACGAAAACTCACGTTAAGGGATTTTGGTCATGAGATTATCAAAAAGGATC
TTCACCTAGATCCTTTTAAATTAAAAATGAAGTTTTAAATCAATCTAAAGTATATATGAGTAAACTTGGT
CTGACAGTTACCAATGCTTAATCAGTGAGGCACCTATCTCAGCGATCTGTCTATTTCGTTCATCCATAGT
TGCCTGACTCCCCGTCGTGTAGATAACTACGATACGGGAGGGCTTACCATCTGGCCCCAGTGCTGCAATG
ATACCGCGAGACCCACGCTCACCGGCTCCAGATTTATCAGCAATAAACCAGCCAGCCGGAAGGGCCGAGC
GCAGAAGTGGTCCTGCAACTTTATCCGCCTCCATCCAGTCTATTAATTGTTGCCGGGAAGCTAGAGTAAG
TAGTTCGCCAGTTAATAGTTTGCGCAACGTTGTTGCCATTGCTACAGGCATCGTGGTGTCACGCTCGTCG
TTTGGTATGGCTTCATTCAGCTCCGGTTCCCAACGATCAAGGCGAGTTACATGATCCCCCATGTTGTGCA
AAAAAGCGGTTAGCTCCTTCGGTCCTCCGATCGTTGTCAGAAGTAAGTTGGCCGCAGTGTTATCACTCAT
GGTTATGGCAGCACTGCATAATTCTCTTACTGTCATGCCATCCGTAAGATGCTTTTCTGTGACTGGTGAG
TACTCAACCAAGTCATTCTGAGAATAGTGTATGCGGCGACCGAGTTGCTCTTGCCCGGCGTCAATACGGG
ATAATACCGCGCCACATAGCAGAACTTTAAAAGTGCTCATCATTGGAAAACGTTCTTCGGGGCGAAAACT
CTCAAGGATCTTACCGCTGTTGAGATCCAGTTCGATGTAACCCACTCGTGCACCCAACTGATCTTCAGCA
TCTTTTACTTTCACCAGCGTTTCTGGGTGAGCAAAAACAGGAAGGCAAAATGCCGCAAAAAAGGGAATAA
GGGCGACACGGAAATGTTGAATACTCATACTCTTCCTTTTTCAATATTATTGAAGCATTTATCAGGGTTA
TTGTCTCATGAGCGGATACATATTTGAATGTATTTAGAAAAATAAACAAATAGGGGTTCCGCGCACATTT
CCCCGAAAAGTGCCACCTGACGTCGACGGATCGGGAGATCTCCCGATCCCCTATGGTGCACTCTCAGTAC
AATCTGCTCTGATGCCGCATAGTTAAGCCAGTATCTGCTCCCTGCTTGTGTGTTGGAGGTCGCTGAGTAG
TGCGCGAGCAAAATTTAAGCTACAACAAGGCAAGGCTTGACCGACAATTGCATGAAGAATCTGCTTAGGG
TTAGGCGTTTTGCGCTGCTTCGC
